Addgene plasmid #37464: pPD95.75-wVenus
Purpose: (Empty Backbone)
Depositing lab: Hitoshi Sawa. Depositing organization: National Institute of Genetics. Publication: Multiple Wnts redundantly control polarity orientation in Caenorhabditis elegans epithelial stem cells. Yamamoto Y, Takeshita H, Sawa H. PLoS Genet. 2011 Oct;7(10):e1002308. Epub 2011 Oct 13. 10.1371/journal.pgen.1002308 PubMed 22022276.
Backbone
  Vector backbone: pPD95.75
  Backbone manufacturer: Andrew Fire (Addgene plasmid # 1494)
  Modifications to backbone: The GFP gene of pPD95.75 was replaced by the Venus gene optimized for C. elegans codon usage.
  Vector type: Worm Expression
  Promoter: none
Growth in bacteria
  Bacterial resistance: Ampicillin, 100 μg/mL
  Growth temperature: 37°C
  Growth strain: DH5alpha
  Copy number: High Copy
Gene/Insert
  Cloning method: Restriction Enzyme
  Sequencing primers: 5′ M13-Rev
Resource information
  A portion of this plasmid was derived from a plasmid made by: The backbone plasmid (pPD95.75) was a gift from Andrew Fire.
Terms and licenses: Academic/Nonprofit Terms; Industry Terms: Not Available to Industry
How to cite: pPD95.75-wVenus was a gift from Hitoshi Sawa (Addgene plasmid # 37464 ; http://n2t.net/addgene:37464 ; RRID:Addgene_37464)
