[The description below was written by a language model from this plasmid's Addgene catalogue record and pLannotate feature annotations shown in this document.]
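Description:
pPD95.75-wVenus is a promoterless empty backbone for making fluorescent reporter fusions in Caenorhabditis elegans. It derives from the worm expression vector pPD95.75, with the original GFP coding sequence replaced by a Venus gene optimised for C. elegans codon usage. The 4,542 bp plasmid is propagated in E. coli as a high-copy construct. It carries a ColE1/pUC-type origin of replication and a β-lactamase gene, driven by its own promoter, that confers ampicillin resistance.

The payload is the Venus open reading frame, which encodes a rapidly maturing yellow fluorescent variant derived from Aequorea victoria GFP. It sits just downstream of a remnant of the pUC18/19 multiple cloning site. Because the record lists no promoter, expression in worms depends on what the user inserts by restriction cloning upstream of Venus. This could be a promoter fragment for a transcriptional reporter, or a promoter plus coding sequence joined in frame for a C-terminally Venus-tagged protein. The annotated Venus feature is longer than a typical uninterrupted fluorescent protein coding sequence, which may reflect additional sequence within the gene, though the record does not explain this.

Downstream of Venus, the automated annotation flags a short match to the C. elegans gene aex-5. This probably reflects worm genomic sequence carried in the backbone rather than a functional coding element, and the record does not annotate a 3′ UTR explicitly. The remaining features are vestiges of the bacterial cloning vector: rop, bom and lacI fragments, plus the CAP site, lac promoter and lac operator upstream of the cloning site. The associated publication concerns Wnt control of polarity in C. elegans epithelial stem cells, which is consistent with use of the plasmid for generating reporter transgenes.
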