Features (pLannotate 1.2.2; 12 found; start..end, strand, type, name):
      1..41      -  misc_feature   MCS (fragment): pUC18/19 multiple cloning site
    137..1000    +  CDS            Venus: Venus is a basic (constitutively fluorescent) yellow fluorescent protein published in 2002, derived from Aequorea victoria. It is reported to be a rapidly-maturing weak dimer with moderate acid sensitivity.
   1673..1825    +  CDS            aex-5 (fragment): AEX5_CAEEL - Also known as kpc-3 From Caenorhabditis elegans.
   1953..1988    +  CDS            rop (fragment): Rop protein, which maintains plasmids at low copy number; rop
   2090..2189    +  misc_feature   bom (fragment): basis of mobility region from pBR322
   2287..2391    +  promoter       AmpR promoter: bla
   2392..3252    +  CDS            AmpR: β-lactamase; bla; confers resistance to ampicillin, carbenicillin, and related antibiotics
   3423..4011    +  rep_origin     ori: high-copy-number ColE1/pMB1/pBR322/pUC origin of replication
   4194..4286    +  CDS            lacI (fragment): lac repressor; lacI; The lac repressor binds to the lac operator to inhibit transcription in E. coli. This inhibition can be relieved by adding lactose or isopropyl-β-D-thiogalactopyranoside (IPTG).
   4299..4320    +  protein_bind   CAP binding site: CAP binding activates transcription in the presence of cAMP. E. coli catabolite activator protein
   4335..4365    +  promoter       lac promoter: promoter for the E. coli lac operon
   4373..4389    +  protein_bind   lac operator: The lac repressor binds to the lac operator to inhibit transcription in E. coli. This inhibition can be relieved by adding lactose or isopropyl-β-D-thiogalactopyranoside (IPTG). lac repressor encoded by lacI
>Addgene plasmid #37464 | pPD95.75-wVenus | depositor full sequence | sequence record 47258 | pPD95.75-wVenus sequence 4542 bps
AAGCTTGCATGCCTGCAGGTCGACTCTAGAGGATCCCCGGGATTGGCCAAAGGACCCAAAGGTATGTTTC
GAATGATACTAACATAACATAGAACATTTTCAGGAGGACCCTTGGAGGGTACCGGTAGAAAAAATGTCCA
AAGGTGAGGAGCTTTTCACAGGAGTTGTGCCAATTCTCGTCGAACTCGATGGTGACGTTAATGGACATAA
GTTCTCCGTATCGGGAGAGGGAGAAGGAGATGCTACTTATGGAAAGTTAACCCTTAAGTTGATCTGTACA
ACGGGAAAACTTCCAGTGCCATGGGTAAGTTTAAACATATATATACTAACTAACCCTGATTATTTAAATT
TTCAGCCAACCCTGGTTACAACTCTTGGATACGGATTGCAATGCTTCGCAAGATACCCAGATCACATGAA
GCGACATGACTTCTTCAAAAGTGCCATGCCAGAGGGATACGTGCAGGAACGTACCATTTTTTTTAAAGAC
GATGGAAATTACAAAACAAGTAAGTTTAAACAGTTCGGTACTAACTAACCATACATATTTAAATTTTCAG
GAGCCGAAGTCAAATTTGAGGGAGATACTCTCGTTAATCGAATCGAACTTAAGGGTATCGACTTCAAAGA
AGATGGAAACATCCTTGGACACAAGTTGGAATACAATTACAATTCGCACAATGTTTACATTACAGCAGAT
AAGCAAAAGAACGGAATTAAAGCAGTAAGTTTAAACATGATTTTACTAACTAACTAATCTGATTTAAATT
TTCAGAACTTCAAGATCCGTCACAATATTGAGGACGGAGGAGTTCAGTTAGCTGATCATTATCAACAGAA
CACTCCAATCGGTGACGGTCCAGTACTTTTGCCAGACAATCACTACCTGTCCTACCAATCTGCACTCTCG
AAAGATCCAAACGAAAAGCGTGACCACATGGTCCTTTTGGAGTTCGTGACCGCCGCTGGAATTACACTGG
GAATGGATGAACTCTACAAATAGCATTCGTAGAATTGTAAGTTTAAACTTTCTCATACTAACTAACGCGC
TCTATTTAAATTTTCAGAATTCCAACTGAGCGCCGGTCGCTACCATTACCAACTTGTCTGGTGTCAAAAA
TAATAGGGGCCGCTGTCATCAGAGTAAGTTTAAACTGAGTTCTACTAACTAACGAGTAATATTTAAATTT
TCAGCATCTCGCGCCCGTGCCTCTGACTTCTAAGTCCAATTACTCTTCAACATCCCTACATGCTCTTTCT
CCCTGTGCTCCCACCCCCTATTTTTGTTATTATCAAAAAACTTCTCTTAATTTCTTTGTTTTTTAGCTTC
TTTTAAGTCACCTCTAACAATGAAATTGTGTAGATTCAAAAATAGAATTAATTCGTAATAAAAAGTCGAA
AAAAATTGTGCTCCCTCCCCCCATTAATAATAATTCTATCCCAAAATCTACACAATGTTCTGTGTACACT
TCTTATGTTTTTTACTTCTGATAAATTTTTTTGAAACATCATAGAAAAAACCGCACACAAAATACCTTAT
CATATGTTACGTTTCAGTTTATGACCGCAATTTTTATTTCTTCGCACGTCTGGGCCTCTCATGACGTCAA
ATCATGCTCATCGTGAAAAAGTTTTGGAGTATTTTTGGAATTTTTCAATCAAGTGAAAGTTTATGAAATT
AATTTTCCTGCTTTTGCTTTTTGGGGTTTCCCCTATTGTTTGTCAAGATTTCGAGGACGGCGTTTTTCTT
GCTAAAATCACAAGTATTGATGAGCACGATGCAAGAAAGATCGGAAGAAGGTTTGGGTTTGAGGCTCAGT
GGAAGGTGAGTAGAAGTTGATAATTTGAAAGTGGAGTAGTGTCTATGGGGTTTTTGCCTTAAATGACAGA
ATACATTCCCAATATACCAAACATAACTGTTTCCTACTAGTCGGCCGTACGGGCCCTTTCGTCTCGCGCG
TTTCGGTGATGACGGTGAAAACCTCTGACACATGCAGCTCCCGGAGACGGTCACAGCTTGTCTGTAAGCG
GATGCCGGGAGCAGACAAGCCCGTCAGGGCGCGTCAGCGGGTGTTGGCGGGTGTCGGGGCTGGCTTAACT
ATGCGGCATCAGAGCAGATTGTACTGAGAGTGCACCATATGCGGTGTGAAATACCGCACAGATGCGTAAG
GAGAAAATACCGCATCAGGCGGCCTTAAGGGCCTCGTGATACGCCTATTTTTATAGGTTAATGTCATGAT
AATAATGGTTTCTTAGACGTCAGGTGGCACTTTTCGGGGAAATGTGCGCGGAACCCCTATTTGTTTATTT
TTCTAAATACATTCAAATATGTATCCGCTCATGAGACAATAACCCTGATAAATGCTTCAATAATATTGAA
AAAGGAAGAGTATGAGTATTCAACATTTCCGTGTCGCCCTTATTCCCTTTTTTGCGGCATTTTGCCTTCC
TGTTTTTGCTCACCCAGAAACGCTGGTGAAAGTAAAAGATGCTGAAGATCAGTTGGGTGCACGAGTGGGT
TACATCGAACTGGATCTCAACAGCGGTAAGATCCTTGAGAGTTTTCGCCCCGAAGAACGTTTTCCAATGA
TGAGCACTTTTAAAGTTCTGCTATGTGGCGCGGTATTATCCCGTATTGACGCCGGGCAAGAGCAACTCGG
TCGCCGCATACACTATTCTCAGAATGACTTGGTTGAGTACTCACCAGTCACAGAAAAGCATCTTACGGAT
GGCATGACAGTAAGAGAATTATGCAGTGCTGCCATAACCATGAGTGATAACACTGCGGCCAACTTACTTC
TGACAACGATCGGAGGACCGAAGGAGCTAACCGCTTTTTTGCACAACATGGGGGATCATGTAACTCGCCT
TGATCGTTGGGAACCGGAGCTGAATGAAGCCATACCAAACGACGAGCGTGACACCACGATGCCTGTAGCA
ATGGCAACAACGTTGCGCAAACTATTAACTGGCGAACTACTTACTCTAGCTTCCCGGCAACAATTAATAG
ACTGGATGGAGGCGGATAAAGTTGCAGGACCACTTCTGCGCTCGGCCCTTCCGGCTGGCTGGTTTATTGC
TGATAAATCTGGAGCCGGTGAGCGTGGGTCTCGCGGTATCATTGCAGCACTGGGGCCAGATGGTAAGCCC
TCCCGTATCGTAGTTATCTACACGACGGGGAGTCAGGCAACTATGGATGAACGAAATAGACAGATCGCTG
AGATAGGTGCCTCACTGATTAAGCATTGGTAACTGTCAGACCAAGTTTACTCATATATACTTTAGATTGA
TTTAAAACTTCATTTTTAATTTAAAAGGATCTAGGTGAAGATCCTTTTTGATAATCTCATGACCAAAATC
CCTTAACGTGAGTTTTCGTTCCACTGAGCGTCAGACCCCGTAGAAAAGATCAAAGGATCTTCTTGAGATC
CTTTTTTTCTGCGCGTAATCTGCTGCTTGCAAACAAAAAAACCACCGCTACCAGCGGTGGTTTGTTTGCC
GGATCAAGAGCTACCAACTCTTTTTCCGAAGGTAACTGGCTTCAGCAGAGCGCAGATACCAAATACTGTC
CTTCTAGTGTAGCCGTAGTTAGGCCACCACTTCAAGAACTCTGTAGCACCGCCTACATACCTCGCTCTGC
TAATCCTGTTACCAGTGGCTGCTGCCAGTGGCGATAAGTCGTGTCTTACCGGGTTGGACTCAAGACGATA
GTTACCGGATAAGGCGCAGCGGTCGGGCTGAACGGGGGGTTCGTGCACACAGCCCAGCTTGGAGCGAACG
ACCTACACCGAACTGAGATACCTACAGCGTGAGCATTGAGAAAGCGCCACGCTTCCCGAAGGGAGAAAGG
CGGACAGGTATCCGGTAAGCGGCAGGGTCGGAACAGGAGAGCGCACGAGGGAGCTTCCAGGGGGAAACGC
CTGGTATCTTTATAGTCCTGTCGGGTTTCGCCACCTCTGACTTGAGCGTCGATTTTTGTGATGCTCGTCA
GGGGGGCGGAGCCTATGGAAAAACGCCAGCAACGCGGCCTTTTTACGGTTCCTGGCCTTTTGCTGGCCTT
TTGCTCACATGTTCTTTCCTGCGTTATCCCCTGATTCTGTGGATAACCGTATTACCGCCTTTGAGTGAGC
TGATACCGCTCGCCGCAGCCGAACGACCGAGCGCAGCGAGTCAGTGAGCGAGGAAGCGGAAGAGCGCCCA
ATACGCAAACCGCCTCTCCCCGCGCGTTGGCCGATTCATTAATGCAGCTGGCACGACAGGTTTCCCGACT
GGAAAGCGGGCAGTGAGCGCAACGCAATTAATGTGAGTTAGCTCACTCATTAGGCACCCCAGGCTTTACA
CTTTATGCTTCCGGCTCGTATGTTGTGTGGAATTGTGAGCGGATAACAATTTCACACAGGAAACAGCTAT
GACCATGATTACGCCAAGCTGTAAGTTTAAACATGATCTTACTAACTAACTATTCTCATTTAAATTTTCA
GAGCTTAAAAATGGCTGAAATCACTCACAACGATGGATACGCTAACAACTTGGAAATGAAAT
