>Addgene plasmid #37464 | pPD95.75-wVenus | addgene partial sequence | sequence record 49822 | pBR322ori-F 5'-GGGAAACGCCTGGTATCTTT-3'
CTCTGACTTGAGCGTCGATTTTTGTGATGCTCGTCAGGGGGGCGGAGCCTATGGAAAAACGCCAGCAACG
CGGCCTTTTTACGGTTCCTGGCCTTTTGCTGGCCTTTTGCTCACATGTTCTTTCCTGCGTTATCCCCTGA
TTCTGTGGATAACCGTATTACCGCCTTTGAGTGAGCTGATACCGCTCGCCGCAGCCGAACGACCGAGCGC
AGCGAGTCAGTGAGCGAGGAAGCGGAAGAGCGCCCAATACGCAAACCGCCTCTCCCCGCGCGTTGGCCGA
TTCATTAATGCAGCTGGCACGACAGGTTTCCCGACTGGAAAGCGGGCAGTGAGCGCAACGCAATTAATGT
GAGTTAGCTCACTCATTAGGCACCCCAGGCTTTACACTTTATGCTTCCGGCTCGTATGTTGTGTGGAATT
GTGAGCGGATAACAATTTCACACAGGAAACAGCTATGACCATGATTACGCCAAGCTGTAAGTTTAAACAT
GATCTTACTAACTAACTATTCTCATTTAAATTTTCAGAGCTTAAAAATGGCTGAAATCACTCACAACGAT
GGATACGCTAACAACTTGGAAATGAAATAAGCTTGCATGCCTGCAGGTCGACTCTAGAGGATCCCCGGGA
TTGGCCAAAGGACCCAAAGGTATGTTTCGAATGATACTAACATAACATAGAACATTTTCAGGAGGACCCT
TGGAGGGTACCGGTAGAAAAAATGTCCAAAGGTGAGGAGCTTTTCACAG
