>Addgene plasmid #37464 | pPD95.75-wVenus | addgene partial sequence | sequence record 51491 | M13pUC-rev 5'-AGCGGATAACAATTTCACACAGG-3'
TTACGCCAAGCTGTAAGTTTAAACATGATCTTACTAACTAACTATTCTCATTTAAATTTTCAGAGCTTAA
AAATGGCTGAAATCACTCACAACGATGGATACGCTAACAACTTGGAAATGAAATAAGCTTGCATGCCTGC
AGGTCGACTCTAGAGGATCCCCGGGATTGGCCAAAGGACCCAAAGGTATGTTTCGAATGATACTAACATA
ACATAGAACATTTTCAGGAGGACCCTTGGAGGGTACCGGTAGAAAAAATGTCCAAAGGTGAGGAGCTTTT
CACAGGAGTTGTGCCAATTCTCGTCGAACTCGATGGTGACGTTAATGGACATAAGTTCTCCGTATCGGGA
GAGGGAGAAGGAGATGCTACTTATGGAAAGTTAACCCTTAAGTTGATCTGTACAACGGGAAAACTTCCAG
TGCCATGGGTAAGTTTAAACATATATATACTAACTAACCCTGATTATTTAAATTTTCAGCCAACCCTGGT
TACAACTCTTGGATACGGATTGCAATGCTTCGCAAGATACCCAGATCACATGAAGCGACATGACTTCTTC
AAAAGTGCCATGCCAGAGGGATACGTGCAGGAACGTACCATTTTTTTTAAAGACGATGGAAATTACAAAA
CAAGTAAGTTTAAACAGTTCGGTACTAACTAACCATACATATTTAAATTTTCAGGAGCCGAAGTCAAATT
TGAGGGAGATACTCTCGTTAATCGAATCGAACTTAAGGGTATCGACTTCAAAGAAGATGGAAACATCCTT
GGACACAAGTTGGAATAC
